>Addgene plasmid #222469 | pFast-hHus1 | addgene full sequence | sequence record 456184 | Addgene NGS Result
CATCAATGTATCTTATCATGTCTGGATCTGATCACTGCTTGAGCCTAGGAGATCCGAACCAGATAAGTGA
AATCTAGTTCCAAACTATTTTGTCATTTTTAATTTTCGTATTAGCTTACGACGCTACACCCAGTTCCCAT
CTATTTTGTCACTCTTCCCTAAATAATCCTTAAAAACTCCATTTCCACCCCTCCCAGTTCCCAACTATTT
TGTCCGCCCACAGCGGGGCATTTTTCTTCCTGTTATGTTTTTAATCAAACATCCTGCCAACTCCATGTGA
CAAACCGTCATCTTCGGCTACTTTTTCTCTGTCACAGAATGAAAATTTTTCTGTCATCTCTTCGTTATTA
ATGTTTGTAATTGACTGAATATCAACGCTTATTTGCAGCCTGAATGGCGAATGGG
[124 nt withheld, positions 406-529]
C
[91 nt withheld, positions 531-621]
A
[49 nt withheld, positions 623-671]
CCTTTGACGTTGGAGTCCACGTTCTT
[37 nt withheld, positions 698-734]
ACCCTATCTCGGTCTATTCTTTTGATTTATAAGGGATTTTGCCGATTTCGGCCTATTGGTTAAAAAATGA
GCTGATTTAACAAAAATTTAACGCGAATTTTAACAAAATATTAACGCTTACAATTTAGGTGGCACTTTTC
GGGGAAATGTGCGCGGAACCCCTATTTGTTTATTTTTCTAAATACATTCAAATATGTATCCGCTCATGAG
ACAATAACCCTGATAAATGCTTCAATAATATTGAAAAAGGAAGAGTATGAGTATTCAACATTTCCGTGTC
GCCCTTATTCCCTTTTTTGCGGCATTTTGCCTTCCTGTTTTTGCTCACCCAGAAACGCTGGTGAAAGTAA
AAGATGCTGAAGATCAGTTGGGTGCACGAGTGGGTTACATCGAACTGGATCTCAACAGCGGTAAGATCCT
TGAGAGTTTTCGCCCCGAAGAACGTTTTCCAATGATGAGCACTTTTAAAGTTCTGCTATGTGGCGCGGTA
TTATCCCGTATTGACGCCGGGCAAGAGCAACTCGGTCGCCGCATACACTATTCTCAGAATGACTTGGTTG
AGTACTCACCAGTCACAGAAAAGCATCTTACGGATGGCATGACAGTAAGAGAATTATGCAGTGCTGCCAT
AACCATGAGTGATAACACTGCGGCCAACTTACTTCTGACAACGATCGGAGGACCGAAGGAGCTAACCGCT
TTTTTGCACAACATGGGGGATCATGTAACTCGCCTTGATCGTTGGGAACCGGAGCTGAATGAAGCCATAC
CAAACGACGAGCGTGACACCACGATGCCTGTAGCAATGGCAACAACGTTGCGCAAACTATTAACTGGCGA
ACTACTTACTCTAGCTTCCCGGCAACAATTAATAGACTGGATGGAGGCGGATAAAGTTGCAGGACCACTT
CTGCGCTCGGCCCTTCCGGCTGGCTGGTTTATTGCTGATAAATCTGGAGCCGGTGAGCGTGGGTCTCGCG
GTATCATTGCAGCACTGGGGCCAGATGGTAAGCCCTCCCGTATCGTAGTTATCTACACGACGGGGAGTCA
GGCAACTATGGATGAACGAAATAGACAGATCGCTGAGATAGGTGCCTCACTGATTAAGCATTGGTAACTG
TCAGACCAAGTTTACTCATATATACTTTAGATTGATTTAAAACTTCATTTTTAATTTAAAAGGATCTAGG
TGAAGATCCTTTTTGATAATCTCATGACCAAAATCCCTTAACGTGAGTTTTCGTTCCACTGAGCGTCAGA
CCCCGTAGAAAAGATCAAAGGATCTTCTTGAGATCCTTTTTTTCTGCGCGTAATCTGCTGCTTGCAAACA
AAAAAACCACCGCTACCAGCGGTGGTTTGTTTGCCGGATCAAGAGCTACCAACTCTTTTTCCGAAGGTAA
CTGGCTTCAGCAGAGCGCAGATACCAAATACTGTTCTTCTAGTGTAGCCGTAGTTAGGCCACCACTTCAA
GAACTCTGTAGCACCGCCTACATACCTCGCTCTGCTAATCCTGTTACCAGTGGCTGCTGCCAGTGGCGAT
AAGTCGTGTCTTACCGGGTTGGACTCAAGACGATAGTTACCGGATAAGGCGCAGCGGTCGGGCTGAACGG
GGGGTTCGTGCACACAGCCCAGCTTGGAGCGAACGACCTACACCGAACTGAGATACCTACAGCGTGAGCT
ATGAGAAAGCGCCACGCTTCCCGAAGGGAGAAAGGCGGACAGGTATCCGGTAAGCGGCAGGGTCGGAACA
GGAGAGCGCACGAGGGAGCTTCCAGGGGGAAACGCCTGGTATCTTTATAGTCCTGTCGGGTTTCGCCACC
TCTGACTTGAGCGTCGATTTTTGTGATGCTCGTCAGGGGGGCGGAGCCTATGGAAAAACGCCAGCAACGC
GGCCTTTTTACGGTTCCTGGCCTTTTGCTGGCCTTTTGCTCACATGTTCTTTCCTGCGTTATCCCCTGAT
TCTGTGGATAACCGTATTACCGCCTTTGAGTGAGCTGATACCGCTCGCCGCAGCCGAACGACCGAGCGCA
GCGAGTCAGTGAGCGAGGAAGCGGAAGAGCGCCTGATGCGGTATTTTCTCCTTACGCATCTGTGCGGTAT
TTCACACCGCATAGACCAGCCGCGTAACCTGGCAAAATCGGTTACGGTTGAGTAATAAATGGATGCCCTG
CGTAAGCGGGTGTGGGCGGACAATAAAGTCTTAAACTGAACAAAATAGATCTAAACTATGACAATAAAGT
CTTAAACTAGACAGAATAGTTGTAAACTGAAATCAGTCCAGTTATGCTGTGAAAAAGCATACTGGACTTT
TGTTATGGCTAAAGCAAACTCTTCATTTTCTGAAGTGCAAATTGCCCGTCGTATTAAAGAGGGGCGTGGC
CAAGGGCATGGTAAAGACTATATTCGCGGCGTTGTGACAATTTACCGAACAACTCCGCGGCCGGGAAGCC
GATCTCGGCTTGAACGAATTGTTAGGTGGCGGTACTTGGGTCGATATCAAAGTGCATCACTTCTTCCCGT
ATGCCCAACTTTGTATAGAGAGCCACTGCGGGATCGTCACCGTAATCTGCTTGCACGTAGATCACATAAG
CACCAAGCGCGTTGGCCTCATGCTTGAGGAGATTGATGAGCGCGGTGGCAATGCCCTGCCTCCGGTGCTC
GCCGGAGACTGCGAGATCATAGATATAGATCTCACTACGCGGCTGCTCAAACTTGGGCAGAACGTAAGCC
GCGAGAGCGCCAACAACCGCTTCTTGGTCGAAGGCAGCAAGCGCGATGAATGTCTTACTACGGAGCAAGT
TCCCGAGGTAATCGGAGTCCGGCTGATGTTGGGAGTAGGTGGCTACGTCTCCGAACTCACGACCGAAAAG
ATCAAGAGCAGCCCGCATGGATTTGACTTGGTCAGGGCCGAGCCTACATGTGCGAATGATGCCCATACTT
GAGCCACCTAACTTTGTTTTAGGGCGACTGCCCTGCTGCGTAACATCGTTGCTGCTGCGTAACATCGTTG
CTGCTCCATAACATCAAACATCGACCCACGGCGTAACGCGCTTGCTGCTTGGATGCCCGAGGCATAGACT
GTACAAAAAAACAGTCATAACAAGCCATGAAAACCGCCACTGCGCCGTTACCACCGCTGCGTTCGGTCAA
GGTTCTGGACCAGTTGCGTGAGCGCATACGCTACTTGCATTACAGTTTACGAACCGAACAGGCTTATGTC
AACTGGGTTCGTGCCTTCATCCGTTTCCACGGTGTGCGTCACCCGGCAACCTTGGGCAGCAGCGAAGTCG
AGGCATTTCTGTCCTGGCTGGCGAACGAGCGCAAGGTTTCGGTCTCCACGCATCGTCAGGCATTGGCGGC
CTTGCTGTTCTTCTACGGCAAGGTGCTGTGCACGGATCTGCCCTGGCTTCAGGAGATCGGAAGACCTCGG
CCGTCGCGGCGCTTGCCGGTGGTGCTGACCCCGGATGAAGTGGTTCGCATCCTCGGTTTTCTGGAAGGCG
AGCATCGTTTGTTCGCCCAGGACTCTAGCTATAGTTCTAGTGGTTGGCTACGTATACTCCGGAATATTAA
TAGATCATGGAGATAATTAAAATGATAACCATCTCGCAAATAAATAAGTATTTTACTGTTTTCGTAACAG
TTTTGTAATAAAAAAACCTATAAATATTCCGGATTATTCATACCGTCCCACCATCGGGCGCGGATCCCGG
TCCGAAGCGCGCGGAATTCAAAGGCCTACGTCGACACCATGAAGTTTCGGGCCAAGATCGTGGACGGGGC
CTGTCTGAACCACTTCACACGAATCAGTAACATGATAGCCAAGCTTGCCAAAACCTGCACCCTCCGCATC
AGCCCTGATAAGCTTAACTTCATCCTTTGTGACAAGCTGGCTAATGGAGGAGTGAGCATGTGGTGTGAGC
TGGAACAGGAGAACTTCTTCAACGAATTTCAAATGGAGGGTGTCTCTGCAGAAAACAATGAGATTTATTT
AGAGCTAACATCGGAAAACTTATCTCGAGCCTTGAAGACTGCCCAGAATGCCAGGGCTTTGAAAATCAAA
CTGACTAATAAACACTTTCCCTGCCTCACGGTCTCCGTGGAGCTGTTATCTATGTCAAGCAGTAGCCGCA
TTGTGACCCATGACATCCCCATAAAGGTGATTCCTAGGAAATTGTGGAAGGACTTACAAGAACCGGTTGT
CCCAGATCCTGATGTTAGTATTTATTTACCAGTCTTGAAGACTATGAAGAGTGTTGTGGAAAAAATGAAA
AACATCAGCAATCACCTTGTTATTGAAGCAAACCTAGATGGAGAATTGAATTTGAAAATAGAAACTGAAT
TAGTATGTGTTACAACTCATTTTAAAGATCTTGGAAATCCTCCATTAGCCTCTGAAAGCACCCATGAGGA
CAGAAACGTGGAACACATGGCTGAAGTGCACATAGATATTAGGAAGCTCCTACAGTTTCTTGCTGGACAA
CAAGTAAATCCCACAAAGGCCTTATGCAATATTGTGAATAACAAGATGGTGCATTTTGATCTGCTTCATG
AAGACGTGTCCCTTCAGTATTTCATCCCTGCGCTGTCCTAGTCTAGAGCCTGCAGTCTCGAGGCATGCGG
TACCAAGCTTGTCGAGAAGTACTAGAGGATCATAATCAGCCATACCACATTTGTAGAGGTTTTACTTGCT
TTAAAAAACCTCCCACACCTCCCCCTGAACCTGAAACATAAAATGAATGCAATTGTTGTTGTTAACTTGT
TTATTGCAGCTTATAATGGTTACAAATAAAGCAATAGCATCACAAATTTCACAAATAAAGCATTTTTTTC
ACTGCATTCTAGTTGTGGTTTGTCCAAACT
Features (pLannotate 1.2.2; 15 found; start..end, strand, type, name):
     57..222     -  mobile_element Tn7L: mini-Tn7 element (left end of the Tn7 transposon) Tn7
    385..401     +  CDS            lacZα (fragment): LacZα fragment of β-galactosidase; lacZ fragment
    406..860     +  rep_origin     f1 ori (sequence partly withheld): f1 bacteriophage origin of replication; arrow indicates direction of (+) strand synthesis
    886..990     +  promoter       AmpR promoter: bla
    991..1851    +  CDS            AmpR: β-lactamase; bla; confers resistance to ampicillin, carbenicillin, and related antibiotics
   2022..2610    +  rep_origin     ori: high-copy-number ColE1/pMB1/pBR322/pUC origin of replication
   2796..2847    -  misc_feature   bom (fragment): basis of mobility region from pBR322
   2915..3139    -  mobile_element Tn7R: mini-Tn7 element (right end of the Tn7 transposon) Tn7
   3206..3739    -  CDS            GmR: gentamycin acetyltransferase; aacC1; confers resistance to gentamycin
   3928..3956    -  promoter       Pc promoter: intI1 (promoter lies within the coding sequence); class 1 integron promoter
   3934..4281    -  CDS            YPR2_ECOLX (fragment): Protein predicted: Swiss-Prot protein existence level 4. From Escherichia coli.
   4308..4399    +  promoter       polyhedrin promoter: polh from Autographa californica; promoter for the baculovirus polyhedrin gene
   4483..5322    +  CDS            HUS1: HUS1_HUMAN - Experimental evidence at protein level: Swiss-Prot protein existence level 1. Component of the 9-1-1 cell-cycle checkpoint response complex that plays a major role in DNA repair. The 9-1-1 complex is recruited to DNA lesion upon damage by the RAD17-replication factor C (RFC) clamp loader complex. Acts then as a sliding clamp platform on DNA for several proteins involved in long-patch base excision repair (LP-BER). The 9-1-1 complex stimulates DNA polymerase beta (POLB) activity by increasing its affinity for the 3'-OH end of the primer-template and stabilizes POLB to those sites w
   5382..5465    +  CDS            large T antigen (fragment): large T antigen from SV40 (simian virus 40)
   5488..28      +  polyA_signal   SV40 poly(A) signal (across the origin): SV40 polyadenylation signal
