[The description below was written by a language model from this plasmid's Addgene catalogue record and pLannotate feature annotations shown in this document.]
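Description:
pFast-hHus1 is a baculovirus donor (transfer) plasmid built on the pFastBac1 backbone for producing human HUS1 in insect cells. In bacteria it is maintained through a high-copy ColE1/pUC-type origin and selected with ampicillin via the β-lactamase gene; an f1 origin is also present. The expression cassette lies between the left and right ends of a mini-Tn7 element, together with a gentamicin acetyltransferase gene driven by the class 1 integron Pc promoter. In the Bac-to-Bac-style workflow this backbone was designed for, the Tn7-flanked segment is transposed into a baculovirus shuttle genome (bacmid) held in E. coli. Gentamicin resistance marks the transposed segment, and the recombinant bacmid is then used to generate virus that infects insect cells.

The payload is the human HUS1 coding sequence, placed downstream of the Autographa californica polyhedrin promoter, a very strong late baculoviral promoter, and followed by an SV40 polyadenylation signal (the short large T antigen fragment annotated nearby is part of that SV40 terminator region). No epitope or purification tag is annotated on the open reading frame. HUS1 is a subunit of the 9-1-1 (RAD9-HUS1-RAD1) checkpoint clamp, which is loaded at sites of DNA damage by the RAD17-RFC clamp loader. The construct is associated with work on purifying and characterising human DNA damage checkpoint Rad complexes.

The sizes in the record do not agree. The catalogue lists a 3,007 bp insert and a total of 7,782 bp, whereas the sequenced record is 5,594 nt with an annotated HUS1 coding region of about 840 bp. The record does not explain the difference.
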