Addgene plasmid #222469: pFast-hHus1
Purpose: Expresses hHus1 in insect cells
Depositing lab: Aziz Sancar. Depositing organization: University of North Carolina at Chapel Hill. Publication: Purification and characterization of human DNA damage checkpoint Rad complexes. Lindsey-Boltz LA, Bermudez VP, Hurwitz J, Sancar A. Proc Natl Acad Sci U S A. 2001 Sep 25;98(20):11236-41. doi: 10.1073/pnas.201373498. PubMed 11572977.
Backbone
  Vector backbone: pFastBac1
  Backbone manufacturer: Invitrogen
  Backbone size w/o insert (bp): 4775
  Total vector size (bp): 7782
  Vector type: Insect Expression
  Selectable markers: Gentamicin
Growth in bacteria
  Bacterial resistance: Ampicillin, 100 μg/mL
  Growth temperature: 37°C
  Growth strain: DH5alpha
  Copy number: Unknown
Gene/Insert
  Gene/Insert name: hHus1 (alt name: Human Hus1)
  Species: H. sapiens (human)
  Insert size (bp): 3007
  Entrez Gene: HUS1 (a.k.a. hHUS1)
Terms and licenses: Academic/Nonprofit Terms; Industry Terms: Not Available to Industry
How to cite: pFast-hHus1 was a gift from Aziz Sancar (Addgene plasmid # 222469 ; http://n2t.net/addgene:222469 ; RRID:Addgene_222469)
